Addgene plasmid #222336: pFlp-Tc
Purpose: Expresses Flp and tetracycline to enable excision of antibiotic resistance cassettes; flp-cl-sacB-pL1V-Lv1-TetAR-pBBR1-ELT3
Depositing lab: Philip Poole. Depositing organization: University of Oxford. Publication: Stable, fluorescent markers for tracking synthetic communities and assembly dynamics. Jorrin B, Haskett TL, Knights HE, Martyn A, Underwood TJ, Dolliver J, Ledermann R, Poole PS. Microbiome. 2024 May 7;12(1):81. doi: 10.1186/s40168-024-01792-2. PubMed 38715147.
Backbone
  Vector backbone: pBBR1-Tc-ELT3 (pOGG277)
  Backbone manufacturer: Philip Poole lab
  Backbone size w/o insert (bp): 4259
  Total vector size (bp): 9297
  Modifications to backbone: Gene sacB-flp-cI were amplified from pFLP2 and cloned into a pBBR1-Tc plasmid (p0GG277) using Golden Gate
Growth in bacteria
  Bacterial resistance: Tetracycline, 10 μg/mL
  Growth temperature: 37°C
  Growth strain: DH5alpha
  Copy number: High Copy
Gene/Insert 1
  Gene/Insert name: sacB
  Entrez Gene: sacB (a.k.a. BSU_34450, BSU34450)
  Promoter: sacB
  Cloning method: Golden Gate
  Sequencing primers: 5′ Golden Gate Assembly
Gene/Insert 2
  Gene/Insert name: flp
  Entrez Gene: flp
  Promoter: flp
  Cloning method: Golden Gate
  Sequencing primers: 5′ Golden Gate Assembly
Gene/Insert 3
  Gene/Insert name: cI
  Entrez Gene: cI (a.k.a. AVT79_gp39)
  Promoter: cl
  Cloning method: Golden Gate
  Sequencing primers: 5′ Golden Gate assembly
Terms and licenses: Academic/Nonprofit Terms; Industry Terms: Not Available to Industry
How to cite: pFlp-Tc was a gift from Philip Poole (Addgene plasmid # 222336 ; http://n2t.net/addgene:222336 ; RRID:Addgene_222336)
