[The description below was written by a language model from this plasmid's Addgene catalogue record and pLannotate feature annotations shown in this document.]
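Description:
pFlp-Tc is a broad-host-range bacterial helper plasmid that supplies Flp recombinase so that FRT-flanked antibiotic resistance cassettes can be excised from engineered strains. It is built on a pBBR1-Tc-ELT3 backbone, with the pBBR1 oriV and its cognate Rep protein supporting replication in diverse Gram-negative bacteria, and an incP oriT that allows conjugative mobilisation from a donor strain providing transfer functions. Selection is by tetracycline, through a tetA efflux gene paired with its divergently oriented tetR regulator. The plasmid is propagated in E. coli and listed as high copy.

The payload is a sacB-flp-cI block amplified from pFLP2 and inserted by Golden Gate assembly. It contains the Saccharomyces cerevisiae FLP coding sequence, with a short adjoining fragment of the yeast 2μ plasmid presumably carried along from the original source. It also contains a divergently placed temperature-sensitive λ repressor (cIts, A67T), followed by the lambda t0 terminator. The record lists the promoter for flp only as "flp", and no λ promoter is annotated, so the arrangement suggests, but does not confirm, cI-repressible, heat-inducible expression. Bacillus subtilis sacB, with its native sacR promoter and control region and followed by the rrnB T1 terminator, provides sucrose counter-selection. This allows the plasmid to be cured once marker excision is complete.

The associated work concerns stable fluorescent marking of bacteria for tracking synthetic communities, where removing resistance cassettes after integration is useful. The catalogue gives a total size of 9,297 bp, whereas the sequenced record behind the feature table is 8,205 nt; this discrepancy is not explained.
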