Features (pLannotate 1.2.2; 12 found; start..end, strand, type, name):
    136..244     +  oriT           oriT: incP origin of transfer
    255..917     -  CDS            pBBR1 Rep: replication protein for the broad-host-range plasmid pBBR1 from Bordetella bronchiseptica
    918..1689    -  rep_origin     pBBR1 oriV: replication origin of the broad-host-range plasmid pBBR1 from Bordetella bronchiseptica; requires the pBBR1 Rep protein for replication
   1794..1880    -  terminator     rrnB T1 terminator: Escherichia coli rrnB; transcription terminator T1 from the E. coli rrnB gene
   1944..3362    -  CDS            sacB: SACB_BACSU - Experimental evidence at protein level: Swiss-Prot protein existence level 1. From Bacillus subtilis (strain 168).
   3363..3808    -  promoter       sacB promoter: sacR; sacB promoter and control region
   3845..4026    -  rep_origin     2μ ori (fragment): yeast 2μ plasmid origin of replication
   4029..5300    -  CDS            FLP: site-specific recombinase FLP is a site-specific recombinase from Saccharomyces cerevisiae. Recombination occurs at FRT sequences.
   5401..6114    +  CDS            λ repressor (ts): temperature-sensitive variant of the phage λ repressor; cIts; thermosensitivity is conferred by the A67T mutation
   6143..6237    +  terminator     lambda t0 terminator: transcription terminator from phage lambda
   6246..6896    -  CDS            TetR: tetracycline resistance regulatory protein; tetR
   7002..8201    +  CDS            TcR: tetracycline efflux protein; tetA; confers resistance to tetracycline
>Addgene plasmid #222336 | pFlp-Tc | addgene full sequence | sequence record 442295 | Addgene NGS Result
CTTTTCCGCTGCATAACCCTGCTTCGGGGTCATTATAGCGATTTTTTCGGTATATCCATCCTTTTTCGCA
CGATATACAGGATTTTGCCAAAGGGTTCGTGTAGACTTTCCTTGGTGTATCCAACGGCGTCAGCCGGGCA
GGATAGGTGAAGTAGGCCCACCCGCGAGCGGGTGTTCCTTCTTCACTGTCCCTTATTCGCACCTGGCGGT
GCTCAACGGGAATCCTGCTCTGCGAGGCTGGCCGTAGGCCGGCCCTACCGGCGCGGCAGCGTTACCCGTG
TCGGCGGCTCCAACGGCTCGCCATCGTCCAGAAAACACGGCTCATCGGGCATCGGCAGGCGCTGCTGCCC
GCGCCGTTCCCATTCCTCCGTTTCGGTCAAGGCTGGCAGGTCTGGTTCCATGCCCGGAATGCCGGGCTGG
CTGGGCGGCTCCTCGCCGGGGCCGGTCGGTAGTTGCTGCTCGCCCGGATACAGGGTCGGGATGCGGCGCA
GGTCGCCATGCCCCAACAGCGATTCGTCCTGGTCGTCGTGATCAACCACCACGGCGGCACTGAACACCGA
CAGGCGCAACTGGTCGCGGGGCTGGCCCCACGCCACGCGGTCATTGACCACGTAGGCCGACACGGTGCCG
GGGCCGTTGAGCTTCACGACGGAGATCCAGCGCTCGGCCACCAAGTCCTTGACTGCGTATTGGACCGTCC
GCAAAGAACGTCCGATGAGCTTGGAAAGAGTCTTTTGGCTGACCACCACGGCGTTCTGGTGGCCCATCTG
CGCGACGAGGTGATGCAGCAGCATTGCCGCCGTGGGTTTCCTCGCAATAAGCCCGGCCCACGCCTCATGC
GCTTTGCGTTCCGTTTGGACCCAGTGACCGGGCTTGTTCTTGGCTTGAATGCCGATTTCTCTGGACTGCG
TGGCCATGCTTATCTCCATGCGGTAGGGGTGCCGCACGGTTGCGGCACCATGCGCAATCAGCTGCAACTT
TTCGGCAGCGCGACAACAATTATGCGTTGCGTAAAAGTGGCAGTCAATTACAGATTTTCTTTAACCTACG
CAATGAGCTATTGCGGGGGGTGCCGCAATGAGCTGTTGCGTACCCCCCTTTTTTAAGTTGTTGATTTTTA
AGTCTTTCGCATTTCGCCCTATATCTAGTTCTTTGGTGCCCAAAGAAGGGCACCCCTGCGGGGTTCCCCC
ACGCCTTCGGCGCGGCTCCCCCTCCGGCAAAAAGTGGCCCCTCCGGGGCTTGTTGATCGACTGCGCGGCC
TTCGGCCTTGCCCAAGGTGGCGCTGCCCCCTTGGAACCCCCGCACTCGCCGCCGTGAGGCTCGGGGGGCA
GGCGGGCGGGCTTCGCCCTTCGACTGCCCCCACTCGCATAGGCTTGGGTCGTTCCAGGCGCGTCAAGGCC
AAGCCGCTGCGCGGTCGCTGCGCGAGCCTTGACCCGCCTTCCTCTTGGTGTCCAACCGGCAAGCGAAGCG
CGCAGGCCGCAGGCCGGAGGCTTTTCCCCAGAGAAAATTAAAAAAATTGATGGGGCAAGGCCGCAGGCCG
CGCAGTTGGAGCCGGTGGGTATGTGGTCGAAGGCTGGGTAGCCGGTGGGCAATCCCTGTGGTCAAGCTCG
TGGGCAGGCGCAGCCTGTCCATCAGCTTGTCCAGCAGGGTTGTCCACGGGCCGAGCGAAGCGAGCCAGCC
GGTGGCCGCTCGCGGCCATCGTCCACATATCCACGGGCTGGCAAGGGAGCGCAGCGACCGCGCAGGGCGA
AGCCCGGAGAGCAAGCCCGTAGGGGGTTACTCTAGGGCGGCGGATTTGTCCTACTCAGGAGAGCGTTCAC
CGACAAACAACAGATAAAACGAAAGGCCCAGTCTTTCGACTGAGCCTTTCGTTTTATTTGATGCCTGCCG
AATTCGGATCCGGAGATGCCAATAGGATATCGGCATTTTCTTTTGCGTTTTTATTTGTTAACTGTTAATT
GTCCTTGTTCAAGGATGCTGTCTTTGACAACAGATGTTTTCTTGCCTTTGATGTTCAGCAGGAAGCTAGG
CGCAAACGTTGATTGTTTGTCTGCGTAGAATCCTCTGTTTGTCATATAGCTTGTAATCACGACATTGTTT
CCTTTCGCTTGAGGTACAGCGAAGTGTGAGTAAGTAAAGGTTACATCGTTAGGATCAAGATCCATTTTTA
ACACAAGGCCAGTTTTGTTCAGCGGCTTGTATGGGCCAGTTAAAGAATTAGAAACATAACCAAGCATGTA
AATATCGTTAGACGTAATGCCGTCAATCGTCATTTTTGATCCGCGGGAGTCAGTGAACAGATACCATTTG
CCGTTCATTTTAAAGACGTTCGCGCGTTCAATTTCATCTGTTACTGTGTTAGATGCAATCAGCGGTTTCA
TCACTTTTTTCAGTGTGTAATCATCGTTTAGCTCAATCATACCGAGAGCGCCGTTTGCTAACTCAGCCGT
GCGTTTTTTATCGCTTTGCAGAAGTTTTTGACTTTCTTGACGGAAGAATGATGTGCTTTTGCCATAGTAT
GCTTTGTTAAATAAAGATTCTTCGCCTTGGTAGCCATCTTCAGTTCCAGTGTTTGCTTCAAATACTAAGT
ATTTGTGGCCTTTATCTTCTACGTAGTGAGGATCTCTCAGCGTATGGTTGTCGCCTGAGCTGTAGTTGCC
TTCATCGATGAACTGCTGTACATTTTGATACGTTTTTCCGTCACCGTCAAAGATTGATTTATAATCCTCT
ACACCGTTGATGTTCAAAGAGCTGTCTGATGCTGATACGTTAACTTGTGCAGTTGTCAGTGTTTGTTTGC
CGTAATGTTTACCGGAGAAATCAGTGTAGAATAAACGGATTTTTCCGTCAGATGTAAATGTGGCTGAACC
TGACCATTCTTGTGTTTGGTCTTTTAGGATAGAATCATTTGCATCGAATTTGTCGCTGTCTTTAAAGACG
CGGCCAGCGTTTTTCCAGCTGTCAATAGAAGTTTCGCCGACTTTTTGATAGAACATGTAAATCGATGTGT
CATCCGCATTTTTAGGATCTCCGGCTAATGCAAAGACGATGTGGTAGCCGTGATAGTTTGCGACAGTGCC
GTCAGCGTTTTGTAATGGCCAGCTGTCCCAAACGTCCAGGCCTTTTGCAGAAGAGATATTTTTAATTGTG
GACGAATCGAACTCAGGAACTTGATATTTTTCATTTTTTTGCTGTTCAGGGATTTGCAGCATATCATGGC
GTGTAATATGGGAAATGCCGTATGTTTCCTTATATGGCTTTTGGTTCGTTTCTTTCGCAAACGCTTGAGT
TGCGCCTCCTGCCAGCAGTGCGGTAGTAAAGGTTAATACTGTTGCTTGTTTTGCAAACTTTTTGATGTTC
ATCGTTCATGTCTCCTTTTTTATGTACTGTGTTAGCGGTCTGCTTCTTCCAGCCCTCCTGTTTGAAGATG
GCAAGTTAGTTACGCACAATAAAAAAAGACCTAAAATATGTAAGGGGTGACGCCAAAGTATACACTTTGC
CCTTTACACATTTTAGGTCTTGCCTGCTTTATCAGTAACAAACCCGCGCGATTTACTTTTCGACCTCATT
CTATTAGACTCTCGTTTGGATTGCAACTGGTCTATTTTCCTCTTTTGTTTGATAGAAAATCATAAAAGGA
TTTGCAGACTACGGGCCTAAAGAACTAAAAAATCTATCTGTTTCTTTTCATTCTCTGTATTTTTTATAGT
TTCTGTTGCATGGGCATAAAGTTGCCTTTTTAATCACAATTCAGAAAATATCATAATATCTCATTTCACT
AAATAATAGTGAACGGCAGGTATATGTGATGGGTTAAAAAGGATCGATCCTCTAGAGGATCCCCCTAGAG
AATAGGAACTTCGGAATAGGAACTTCAAAGCGTTTCCGAAAACGAGCGCTTCCGAAAATGCAACGCGAGC
TGCGCACATACAGCTCACTGTTCACGTCGCACCTATATCTGCGTGTTGCCTGTATATATATATACATGAG
AAGAACGGCATAGTGCGTGTTTATGCTTAAATGCGTACTTATATGCGTCTATTTATGTAGGATGAAAGGT
AGTCTAGTACCTCCTGTGATATTATCCCATTCCATGCGGGGTATCGTATGCTTCCTTCAGCACTACCCTT
TAGCTGTTCTATATGCTGCCACTCCTCAATTGGATTAGTCTCATCCTTCAATGCTATCATTTCCTTTGAT
ATTGGATCATATGCATAGTACCGAGAAACTAGTGCGAAGTAGTGATCAGGTATTGCTGTTATCTGATGAG
TATACGTTGTCCTGGCCACGGCAGAAGCACGCTTATCGCTCCAATTTCCCACAACATTAGTCAACTCCGT
TAGGCCCTTCATTGAAAGAAATGAGGTCATCAAATGTCTTCCAATGTGAGATTTTGGGCCATTTTTTATA
GCAAAGATTGAATAAGGCGCATTTTTCTTCAAAGCTTTATTGTACGATCTGACTAAGTTATCTTTTAATA
ATTGGTATTCCTGTTTATTGCTTGAAGAATTGCCGGTCCTATTTACTCGTTTTAGGACTGGTTCAGAATT
CCTCAAAAATTCATCCAAATATACAAGTGGATCGATCCTACCCCTTGCGCTAAAGAAGTATATGTGCCTA
CTAACGCTTGTCTTTGTCTCTGTCACTAAACACTGGATTATTACTCCCAGATACTTATTTTGGACTAATT
TAAATGATTTCGGATCAACGTTCTTAATATCGCTGAATCTTCCACAATTGATGAAAGTAGCTAGGAAGAG
GAATTGGTATAAAGTTTTTGTTTTTGTAAATCTCGAAGTATACTCAAACGAATTTAGTATTTTCTCAGTG
ATCTCCCAGATGCTTTCACCCTCACTTAGAAGTGCTTTAAGCATTTTTTTACTGTGGCTATTTCCCTTAT
CTGCTTCTTCCGATGATTCGAACTGTAATTGCAAACTACTTACAATATCAGTGATATCAGATTGATGTTT
TTGTCCATAGTAAGGAATAATTGTAAATTCCCAAGCAGGAATCAATTTCTTTAATGAGGCTTCCAGAATT
GTTGCTTTTTGCGTCTTGTATTTAAACTGGAGTGATTTATTGACAATATCGAAACTCAGCGAATTGCTTA
TGATAGTATTATAGCTCATGAATGTGGCTCTCTTGATTGCTGTTCCGTTATGTGTAATCATCCAACATAA
ATAGGTTAGTTCAGCAGCACATAATGCTATTTTCTCACCTGAAGGTCTTTCAAACCTTTCCACAAACTGA
CGAACAAGCACCTTAGGTGGTGTTTTACATAATATATCAAATTGTGGCATACAACCTCCTTAGTACATGC
AACCATTATCACCGCCAGAGGTAAAATAGTCAACACGCACGGTGTTAGATATTTATCCCTTGCGGTGATA
GATTTAACGTATGAGCACAAAAAAGAAACCATTAACACAAGAGCAGCTTGAGGACGCACGTCGCCTTAAA
GCAATTTATGAAAAAAAGAAAAATGAACTTGGCTTATCCCAGGAATCTGTCGCAGACAAGATGGGGATGG
GGCAGTCAGGCGTTGGTGCTTTATTTAATGGCATCAATGCATTAAATGCTTATAACGCCGCATTGCTTAC
AAAAATTCTCAAAGTTAGCGTTGAAGAATTTAGCCCTTCAATCGCCAGAGAAATCTACGAGATGTATGAA
GCGGTTAGTATGCAGCCGTCACTTAGAAGTGAGTATGAGTACCCTGTTTTTTCTCATGTTCAGGCAGGGA
TGTTCTCACCTAAGCTTAGAACCTTTACCAAAGGTGATGCGGAGAGATGGGTAAGCACAACCAAAAAAGC
CAGTGATTCTGCATTCTGGCTTGAGGTTGAAGGTAATTCCATGACCGCACCAACAGGCTCCAAGCCAAGC
TTTCCTGACGGAATGTTAATTCTCGTTGACCCTGAGCAGGCTGTTGAGCCAGGTGATTTCTGCATAGCCA
GACTTGGGGGTGATGAGTTTACCTTCAAGAAACTGATCAGGGATAGCGGTCAGGTGTTTTTACAACCACT
AAACCCACAGTACCCAATGATCCCATGCAATGAGAGTTGTTCCGTTGTGGGGAAAGTTATCGCTAGTCAG
TGGCCTGAAGAGACGTTTGGCTGATCGGCAAGGTGTTCTGGTCACGCTCTTGGACTCCTGTTGATAGATC
CAGTAATGACCTCAGAACTCCATCTGGATTTGTTCAGAACGCTCGGTTGCCGCCGGGCGTTTTTTATTGG
TGAGAATCCAGGCAATCAATCGTCACCCTTTCTCGGTCCTTCAACGTTCCTGACAACGAGCCTCCTTTTC
GCCAATCCATCGACAATCACCGCGAGTCCCTGCTCGAACGCTGCGTCCGGACCGGCTTCGTCGAAGGCGT
CTATCGCGGCCCGCAACAGCGGCGAGAGCGGAGCCTGTTCAACGGTGCCGCCGCGCTCGCCGGCATCGCT
GTCGCCGGCCTGCTCCTCAAGCACGGCCCCAACAGTGAAGTAGCTGATTGTCATCAGCGCATTGACGGCG
TCCCCGGCCGAAAAACCCGCCTCGCAGAGGAAGCGAAGCTGCGCGTCGGCCGTTTCCATCTGCGGTGCGC
CCGGTCGCGTGCCGGCATGGATGCGCGCGCCATCGCGGTAGGCGAGCAGCGCCTGCCTGAAGCTGCGGGC
ATTCCCGATCAGAAATGAGCGCCAGTCGTCGTCGGCTCTCGGCACCGAATGCGTATGATTCTCCGCCAGC
ATGGCTTCGGCCAGTGCGTCGAGCAGCGCCCGCTTGTTCCTGAAGTGCCAGTAAAGCGCCGGCTGCTGAA
CCCCCAACCGTTCCGCCAGTTTGCGTGTCGTCAGACCGTCTACGCCGACCTCGTTCAACAGGTCCAGGGC
GGCACGGATCACTGTATTCGGCTGCAACTTTGTCATGCTTGACACTTTATCACTGATAAACATAATATGT
CCACCAACTTATCAGTGATAAAGAATCCGCGCGTTCAATCGGACCAGCGGAGGCTGGTCCGGAGGCCAGA
CGTGAAACCCAACATACCCCTGATCGTAATTCTGAGCACTGTCGCGCTCGACGCTGTCGGCATCGGCCTG
ATTATGCCGGTGCTGCCGGGCCTCCTGCGCGATCTGGTTCACTCGAACGACGTCACCGCCCACTATGGCA
TTCTGCTGGCGCTGTATGCGTTGGTGCAATTTGCCTGCGCACCTGTGCTGGGCGCGCTGTCGGATCGTTT
CGGGCGGCGGCCAATCTTGCTCGTGTCGCTGGCCGGCGCCACTGTCGACTACGCCATCATGGCGACAGCG
CCTTTCCTTTGGGTTCTCTATATCGGGCGGATCGTGGCCGGCATCACCGGGGCGACTGGGGCGGTAGCCG
GCGCTTATATTGCCGATATCACTGATGGCGATGAGCGCGCGCGGCACTTCGGCTTCATGAGCGCCTGTTT
CGGGTTCGGGATGGTCGCGGGACCTGTGCTCGGTGGGCTGATGGGCGGTTTCTCCCCCCACGCTCCGTTC
TTCGCCGCGGCAGCCTTGAACGGCCTCAATTTCCTGACGGGCTGTTTCCTTTTGCCGGAGTCGCACAAAG
GCGAACGCCGGCCGTTACGCCGGGAGGCTCTCAACCCGCTCGCTTCGTTCCGGTGGGCCCGGGGCATGAC
CGTCGTCGCCGCCCTGATGGCGGTGTTCTTCATCATGCAACTTGTCGGACAGGTGCCGGCCGCGCTTTGG
GTCATTTTCGGCGAGGATCGCTTTCACTGGGACGCGACCACGATCGGCATTTCGCTTGCCGCATTTGGCA
TTCTGCATTCACTCGCCCAGGCAATGATCACCGGCCCTGTAGCCGCCCGGCTCGGCGAAAGGCGGGCACT
CATGCTCGGAATGATTGCCGACGGCACAGGCTACATCCTGCTTGCCTTCGCGACACGGGGATGGATGGCG
TTCCCGATCATGGTCCTGCTTGCTTCGGGTGGCATCGGAATGCCGGCGCTGCAAGCAATGTTGTCCAGGC
AGGTGGATGAGGAACGTCAGGGGCAGCTGCAAGGCTCACTGGCGGCGCTCACCAGCCTGACCTCGATCGT
CGGACCCCTCCTCTTCACGGCGATCTATGCGGCTTCTATAACAACGTGGAACGGGTGGGCATGGATTGCA
GGCGCTGCCCTCTACTTGCTCTGCCTGCCGGCGCTGCGTCGCGGGCTTTGGAGCGGCGCAGGGCAACGAG
CCGATCGCTGAACTA
